>Addgene plasmid #139690 | pcDNA8-Flag-LARS(721-1176aa) | addgene full sequence | sequence record 307496 | Addgene NGS Result
TCGACGGATCGGGAGATCTCCCGATCCCCTATGGTGCACTCTCAGTACAATCTGCTCTGATGCCGCATAG
TTAAGCCAGTATCTGCTCCCTGCTTGTGTGTTGGAGGTCGCTGAGTAGTGCGCGAGCAAAATTTAAGCTA
CAACAAGGCAAGGCTTGACCGACAATTGCATGAAGAATCTGCTTAGGGTTAGGCGTTTTGCGCTGCTTCG
CGATGTACGGGCCAGATATACGCGTTGACATTGATTATTGACTAGTTATTAATAGTAATCAATTACGGGG
TCATTAGTTCATAGCCCATATATGGAGTTCCGCGTTACATAACTTACGGTAAATGGCCCGCCTGGCTGAC
CGCCCAACGACCCCCGCCCATTGACGTCAATAATGACGTATGTTCCCATAGTAACGCCAATAGGGACTTT
CCATTGACGTCAATGGGTGGAGTATTTACGGTAAACTGCCCACTTGGCAGTACATCAAGTGTATCATATG
CCAAGTACGCCCCCTATTGACGTCAATGACGGTAAATGGCCCGCCTGGCATTATGCCCAGTACATGACCT
TATGGGACTTTCCTACTTGGCAGTACATCTACGTATTAGTCATCGCTATTACCATGGTGATGCGGTTTTG
GCAGTACATCAATGGGCGTGGATAGCGGTTTGACTCACGGGGATTTCCAAGTCTCCACCCCATTGACGTC
AATGGGAGTTTGTTTTGGCACCAAAATCAACGGGACTTTCCAAAATGTCGTAACAACTCCGCCCCATTGA
CGCAAATGGGCGGTAGGCGTGTACGGTGGGAGGTCTATATAAGCAGAGCTCTCTGGCTAACTAGAGAACC
CACTGCTTACTGGCTTATCGAAATTAATACGACTCACTATAGGGAGACCCAAGCTTGGGGGGCGGCCGCC
ATGGATTATAAAGATGATGATGATGGATCGGATCCCATGACAGGCAACTTCCTCACTTTGACCCAAGCTA
TTGACAAATTTTCAGCAGATGGAATGCGTTTGGCTCTGGCTGATGCTGGTGACACTGTAGAAGATGCCAA
CTTTGTGGAAGCCATGGCAGATGCAGGTATTCTCCGTCTGTACACCTGGGTAGAGTGGGTGAAAGAAATG
GTTGCCAACTGGGACAGCCTAAGAAGTGGTCCTGCCAGCACTTTCAATGATAGAGTTTTTGCCAGTGAAT
TGAATGCAGGAATTATAAAAACAGATCAAAACTATGAAAAGATGATGTTTAAAGAAGCTTTGAAAACAGG
GTTTTTTGAGTTTCAGGCCGCAAAAGATAAGTACCGTGAATTGGCTGTGGAAGGGATGCACAGAGAACTT
GTGTTCCGGTTTATTGAAGTTCAGACACTTCTCCTCGCTCCATTCTGTCCACATTTGTGTGAGCACATCT
GGACACTCCTGGGAAAGCCTGACTCAATTATGAATGCTTCATGGCCTGTGGCAGGTCCTGTTAATGAAGT
TTTAATACACTCCTCACAGTATCTTATGGAAGTAACACATGACCTTAGACTACGACTCAAGAACTATATG
ATGCCAGCTAAAGGGAAGAAGACTGACAAACAACCCCTGCAGAAGCCCTCACATTGCACCATCTATGTGG
CAAAGAACTATCCACCTTGGCAACATACCACCCTGTCTGTTCTACGTAAACACTTTGAGGCCAATAACGG
AAAACTGCCTGACAACAAAGTCATTGCTAGTGAACTAGGCAGTATGCCAGAACTGAAGAAATACATGAAG
AAAGTCATGCCATTTGTTGCCATGATTAAGGAAAATCTGGAGAAGATGGGGCCTCGTATTCTGGATTTGC
AATTAGAATTTGATGAAAAGGCTGTGCTTATGGAGAATATAGTCTATCTGACTAATTCGCTTGAGCTAGA
ACACATAGAAGTCAAGTTTGCCTCCGAAGCAGAAGATAAAATCAGGGAAGACTGCTGTCCTGGGAAACCA
CTTAATGTTTTTAGAATAGAACCTGGTGTGTCCGTTTCTCTGGTGAATCCCCAGCCATCCAATGGCCACT
TCTCAACCAAAATTGAAATCAGGCAAGGAGATAACTGTGATTCCATAATCAGGCGTTTAATGAAAATGAA
TCGAGGAATTAAAGACCTTTCCAAAGTGAAACTGATGAGATTTGATGATCCACTGTTGGGGCCTCGACGA
GTTCCTGTCCTGGGAAAGGAGTACACCGAGAAGACCCCCATTTCTGAGCATGCTGTTTTCAATGTGGACC
TCATGAGCAAGAAAATTCATCTGACTGAGAATGGGATAAGGGTGGATATTGGCGATACAATAATCTATCT
GGTTCATTAACTCGAGTCTAGAGGGCCCTATTCTATAGTGTCACCTAAATGCTAGAGCTCGCTGATCAGC
CTCGACTGTGCCTTCTAGTTGCCAGCCATCTGTTGTTTGCCCCTCCCCCGTGCCTTCCTTGACCCTGGAA
GGTGCCACTCCCACTGTCCTTTCCTAATAAAATGAGGAAATTGCATCGCATTGTCTGAGTAGGTGTCATT
CTATTCTGGGGGGTGGGGTGGGGCAGGACAGCAAGGGGGAGGATTGGGAAGACAATAGCAGGCATGCTGG
GGATGCGGTGGGCTCTATGGCTTCTGAGGCGGAAAGAACCAGCTGGGGCTCTAGGGGGTATCCCC
[124 nt withheld, positions 2656-2779]
C
[91 nt withheld, positions 2781-2871]
A
[49 nt withheld, positions 2873-2921]
CCTTTGACGTTGGAGTCCACGTTCTTT
[37 nt withheld, positions 2949-2985]
ACCCTATCTCGGTCTATTCTTTTGATTTATAAGGGATTTTGCCGATTTCGGCCTATTGGTTAAAAAATGA
GCTGATTTAACAAAAATTTAACGCGAATTAATTCTGTGGAATGTGTGTCAGTTAGGGTGTGGAAAGTCCC
CAGGCTCCCCAGCAGGCAGAAGTATGCAAAGCATGCATCTCAATTAGTCAGCAACCAGGTGTGGAAAGTC
CCCAGGCTCCCCAGCAGGCAGAAGTATGCAAAGCATGCATCTCAATTAGTCAGCAACCATAGTCCCGCCC
CTAACTCCGCCCATCCCGCCCCTAACTCCGCCCAGTTCCGCCCATTCTCCGCCCCATGGCTGACTAATTT
TTTTTATTTATGCAGAGGCCGAGGCCGCCTCTGCCTCTGAGCTATTCCAGAAGTAGTGAGGAGGCTTTTT
TGGAGGCCTAGGCTTTTGCAAAAAGCTCCCGGGAGCTTGTATATCCATTTTCGGATCTGATCAAGAGACA
GGATGAGGATCGTTTCGCATGATTGAACAAGATGGATTGCACGCAGGTTCTCCGGCCGCTTGGGTGGAGA
GGCTATTCGGCTATGACTGGGCACAACAGACAATCGGCTGCTCTGATGCCGCCGTGTTCCGGCTGTCAGC
GCAGGGGCGCCCGGTTCTTTTTGTCAAGACCGACCTGTCCGGTGCCCTGAATGAACTGCAGGACGAGGCA
GCGCGGCTATCGTGGCTGGCCACGACGGGCGTTCCTTGCGCAGCTGTGCTCGACGTTGTCACTGAAGCGG
GAAGGGACTGGCTGCTATTGGGCGAAGTGCCGGGGCAGGATCTCCTGTCATCTCACCTTGCTCCTGCCGA
GAAAGTATCCATCATGGCTGATGCAATGCGGCGGCTGCATACGCTTGATCCGGCTACCTGCCCATTCGAC
CACCAAGCGAAACATCGCATCGAGCGAGCACGTACTCGGATGGAAGCCGGTCTTGTCGATCAGGATGATC
TGGACGAAGAGCATCAGGGGCTCGCGCCAGCCGAACTGTTCGCCAGGCTCAAGGCGCGCATGCCCGACGG
CGAGGATCTCGTCGTGACCCATGGCGATGCCTGCTTGCCGAATATCATGGTGGAAAATGGCCGCTTTTCT
GGATTCATCGACTGTGGCCGGCTGGGTGTGGCGGACCGCTATCAGGACATAGCGTTGGCTACCCGTGATA
TTGCTGAAGAGCTTGGCGGCGAATGGGCTGACCGCTTCCTCGTGCTTTACGGTATCGCCGCTCCCGATTC
GCAGCGCATCGCCTTCTATCGCCTTCTTGACGAGTTCTTCTGAGCGGGACTCTGGGGTTCGAAATGACCG
ACCAAGCGACGCCCAACCTGCCATCACGAGATTTCGATTCCACCGCCGCCTTCTATGAAAGGTTGGGCTT
CGGAATCGTTTTCCGGGACGCCGGCTGGATGATCCTCCAGCGCGGGGATCTCATGCTGGAGTTCTTCGCC
CACCCCAACTTGTTTATTGCAGCTTATAATGGTTACAAATAAAGCAATAGCATCACAAATTTCACAAATA
AAGCATTTTTTTCACTGCATTCTAGTTGTGGTTTGTCCAAACTCATCAATGTATCTTATCATGTCTGTAT
ACCGTCGACCTCTAGCTAGAGCTTGGCGTAATCATGGTCATAGCTGTTTCCTGTGTGAAATTGTTATCCG
CTCACAATTCCACACAACATACGAGCCGGAAGCATAAAGTGTAAAGCCTGGGGTGCCTAATGAGTGAGCT
AACTCACATTAATTGCGTTGCGCTCACTGCCCGCTTTCCAGTCGGGAAACCTGTCGTGCCAGCTGCATTA
ATGAATCGGCCAACGCGCGGGGAGAGGCGGTTTGCGTATTGGGCGCTCTTCCGCTTCCTCGCTCACTGAC
TCGCTGCGCTCGGTCGTTCGGCTGCGGCGAGCGGTATCAGCTCACTCAAAGGCGGTAATACGGTTATCCA
CAGAATCAGGGGATAACGCAGGAAAGAACATGTGAGCAAAAGGCCAGCAAAAGGCCAGGAACCGTAAAAA
GGCCGCGTTGCTGGCGTTTTTCCATAGGCTCCGCCCCCCTGACGAGCATCACAAAAATCGACGCTCAAGT
CAGAGGTGGCGAAACCCGACAGGACTATAAAGATACCAGGCGTTTCCCCCTGGAAGCTCCCTCGTGCGCT
CTCCTGTTCCGACCCTGCCGCTTACCGGATACCTGTCCGCCTTTCTCCCTTCGGGAAGCGTGGCGCTTTC
TCATAGCTCACGCTGTAGGTATCTCAGTTCGGTGTAGGTCGTTCGCTCCAAGCTGGGCTGTGTGCACGAA
CCCCCCGTTCAGCCCGACCGCTGCGCCTTATCCGGTAACTATCGTCTTGAGTCCAACCCGGTAAGACACG
ACTTATCGCCACTGGCAGCAGCCACTGGTAACAGGATTAGCAGAGCGAGGTATGTAGGCGGTGCTACAGA
GTTCTTGAAGTGGTGGCCTAACTACGGCTACACTAGAAGAACAGTATTTGGTATCTGCGCTCTGCTGAAG
CCAGTTACCTTCGGAAAAAGAGTTGGTAGCTCTTGATCCGGCAAACAAACCACCGCTGGTAGCGGTGGTT
TTTTTGTTTGCAAGCAGCAGATTACGCGCAGAAAAAAAGGATCTCAAGAAGATCCTTTGATCTTTTCTAC
GGGGTCTGACGCTCAGTGGAACGAAAACTCACGTTAAGGGATTTTGGTCATGAGATTATCAAAAAGGATC
TTCACCTAGATCCTTTTAAATTAAAAATGAAGTTTTAAATCAATCTAAAGTATATATGAGTAAACTTGGT
CTGACAGTTACCAATGCTTAATCAGTGAGGCACCTATCTCAGCGATCTGTCTATTTCGTTCATCCATAGT
TGCCTGACTCCCCGTCGTGTAGATAACTACGATACGGGAGGGCTTACCATCTGGCCCCAGTGCTGCAATG
ATACCGCGAGACCCACGCTCACCGGCTCCAGATTTATCAGCAATAAACCAGCCAGCCGGAAGGGCCGAGC
GCAGAAGTGGTCCTGCAACTTTATCCGCCTCCATCCAGTCTATTAATTGTTGCCGGGAAGCTAGAGTAAG
TAGTTCGCCAGTTAATAGTTTGCGCAACGTTGTTGCCATTGCTACAGGCATCGTGGTGTCACGCTCGTCG
TTTGGTATGGCTTCATTCAGCTCCGGTTCCCAACGATCAAGGCGAGTTACATGATCCCCCATGTTGTGCA
AAAAAGCGGTTAGCTCCTTCGGTCCTCCGATCGTTGTCAGAAGTAAGTTGGCCGCAGTGTTATCACTCAT
GGTTATGGCAGCACTGCATAATTCTCTTACTGTCATGCCATCCGTAAGATGCTTTTCTGTGACTGGTGAG
TACTCAACCAAGTCATTCTGAGAATAGTGTATGCGGCGACCGAGTTGCTCTTGCCCGGCGTCAATACGGG
ATAATACCGCGCCACATAGCAGAACTTTAAAAGTGCTCATCATTGGAAAACGTTCTTCGGGGCGAAAACT
CTCAAGGATCTTACCGCTGTTGAGATCCAGTTCGATGTAACCCACTCGTGCACCCAACTGATCTTCAGCA
TCTTTTACTTTCACCAGCGTTTCTGGGTGAGCAAAAACAGGAAGGCAAAATGCCGCAAAAAAGGGAATAA
GGGCGACACGGAAATGTTGAATACTCATACTCTTCCTTTTTCAATATTATTGAAGCATTTATCAGGGTTA
TTGTCTCATGAGCGGATACATATTTGAATGTATTTAGAAAAATAAACAAATAGGGGTTCCGCGCACATTT
CCCCGAAAAGTGCCACCTGACG
Features (pLannotate 1.2.2; 21 found; start..end, strand, type, name):
     30..82      -  misc_feature   bom (fragment): basis of mobility region from pBR322
    237..616     +  enhancer       CMV enhancer: human cytomegalovirus immediate early enhancer
    617..820     +  promoter       CMV promoter: human cytomegalovirus (CMV) immediate early promoter
    816..849     +  LTR            5' LTR (truncated) (fragment): truncated 5' long terminal repeat (LTR) from HIV-1
    865..883     +  promoter       T7 promoter: promoter for bacteriophage T7 RNA polymerase
    950..2317    +  CDS            LARS1 (fragment): SYLC_HUMAN - Also known as KIAA1352, LARS. Experimental evidence at protein level: Swiss-Prot protein existence level 1. Catalyzes the specific attachment of an amino acid to its cognate tRNA in a two step reaction: the amino acid (AA) is first activated by ATP to form AA-AMP and then transferred to the acceptor end of the tRNA. Exhibits a post-transfer editing activity to hydrolyze mischarged tRNAs. From Homo sapiens (Human).
   2342..2360    -  promoter       SP6 promoter: promoter for bacteriophage SP6 RNA polymerase
   2386..2610    +  polyA_signal   bGH poly(A) signal: bovine growth hormone polyadenylation signal
   2614..2635    +  promoter       SV40 promoter (fragment): SV40 enhancer and early promoter
   2656..3084    +  rep_origin     f1 ori (sequence partly withheld): f1 bacteriophage origin of replication; arrow indicates direction of (+) strand synthesis
   3098..3427    +  promoter       SV40 promoter: SV40 enhancer and early promoter
   3494..4285    +  CDS            neo: KKA2_KLEPN - Also known as kan, nptII. Experimental evidence at protein level: Swiss-Prot protein existence level 1. Resistance to kanamycin, neomycin, paromomycin, ribostamycin, butirosin and gentamicin B. From Klebsiella pneumoniae.
   4309..4467    +  CDS            ble (fragment): BLE_KLEPN - Experimental evidence at protein level: Swiss-Prot protein existence level 1. Binding protein with a strong affinity to the bleomycin family of antibiotics. Binds to CL990; an antimitotic-antibiotic compound. From Klebsiella pneumoniae.
   4462..4583    +  polyA_signal   SV40 poly(A) signal: SV40 polyadenylation signal
   4656..4672    -  protein_bind   lac operator: The lac repressor binds to the lac operator to inhibit transcription in E. coli. This inhibition can be relieved by adding lactose or isopropyl-β-D-thiogalactopyranoside (IPTG). lac repressor encoded by lacI
   4680..4710    -  promoter       lac promoter: promoter for the E. coli lac operon
   4725..4746    -  protein_bind   CAP binding site: CAP binding activates transcription in the presence of cAMP. E. coli catabolite activator protein
   4759..4851    -  CDS            lacI (fragment): lac repressor; lacI; The lac repressor binds to the lac operator to inhibit transcription in E. coli. This inhibition can be relieved by adding lactose or isopropyl-β-D-thiogalactopyranoside (IPTG).
   5034..5622    -  rep_origin     ori: high-copy-number ColE1/pMB1/pBR322/pUC origin of replication
   5793..6653    -  CDS            AmpR: β-lactamase; bla; confers resistance to ampicillin, carbenicillin, and related antibiotics
   6654..6758    -  promoter       AmpR promoter: bla
