[The description below was written by a language model from this plasmid's Addgene catalogue record and pLannotate feature annotations shown in this document.]
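Description:
pcDNA8-Flag-LARS(721-1176aa) is a mammalian expression plasmid built on a pcDNA3-type backbone that the depositing laboratory modified by inserting a FLAG tag and altering the cloning site. It carries a 1,368 bp fragment of human LARS1 (leucyl-tRNA synthetase, LRS) encoding the C-terminal portion of the protein, residues 721 to 1176, cloned between BamHI and XhoI sites that both remain intact. Transcription is driven by the CMV immediate early enhancer and promoter. According to the recorded layout, a Kozak sequence and the N-terminal FLAG epitope sit directly upstream of the insert, although the short tag itself is not called out in the feature table. The bovine growth hormone polyadenylation signal terminates the transcript. T7 and SP6 phage promoters flank the insert and could support in vitro transcription. The short "HIV-1 LTR", ble, lacI and bom fragment annotations are most likely incidental matches to small backbone remnants rather than functional elements.

In E. coli the plasmid replicates from a high-copy ColE1/pUC-type origin and is selected through the β-lactamase (AmpR) gene. An f1 origin is also present for single-stranded DNA production. For mammalian cells, a separate cassette with the SV40 early promoter, the neomycin phosphotransferase gene and the SV40 poly(A) signal allows G418 selection of stable transfectants. The sequenced record is 6,787 nt, consistent with the stated backbone plus insert.

The truncation construct allows a defined LRS region to be expressed and then detected or immunoprecipitated through the FLAG tag. The associated publication concerns LRS activation of Vps34 in amino acid-sensing mTORC1 signalling, which suggests use in domain-mapping experiments, though the record does not describe specific assays.
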