Addgene plasmid #139690: pcDNA8-Flag-LARS(721-1176aa)
Purpose: Expresses N-teminal Flag tagged aa 721-1176 of LARS1
Depositing lab: Jie Chen. Depositing organization: University of Illinois at Urbana-Champaign. Publication: Leucyl-tRNA Synthetase Activates Vps34 in Amino Acid-Sensing mTORC1 Signaling. Yoon MS, Son K, Arauz E, Han JM, Kim S, Chen J. Cell Rep. 2016 Aug 9;16(6):1510-1517. doi: 10.1016/j.celrep.2016.07.008. Epub 2016 Jul 28. PubMed 27477288.
Backbone
  Vector backbone: pCDNA3-FLAG TAGGED
  Backbone manufacturer: Flag inserted and cloning site modified in lab
  Backbone size w/o insert (bp): 5400
  Modifications to backbone: CMV promoter - T7 promoter - HindI - NotI - Kozak sequence - Flag - BamHI - LRS-XhoI…
  Vector type: Mammalian Expression
  Selectable markers: Neomycin (select with G418)
Growth in bacteria
  Bacterial resistance: Ampicillin, 100 μg/mL
  Growth temperature: 37°C
  Growth strain: DH5alpha
  Copy number: Unknown
Gene/Insert
  Gene/Insert name: LARS1 (alt names: Leucyl-tRNA-synthetase; LRS)
  Species: H. sapiens (human)
  Insert size (bp): 1368
  Entrez Gene: LARS1 (a.k.a. HSPC192, ILFS1, LARS, LEURS, LEUS, LFIS, LRS, PIG44, RNTLS, cLRS, hr025Cl)
  Promoter: CMV
  Tag / fusion protein: FLAG (N terminal on insert)
  Cloning method: Restriction Enzyme; 5′ cloning site BamHI (not destroyed); 3′ cloning site XhoI (not destroyed)
  Sequencing primers: 5′ CMV-F; 3′ BGH-REV
Terms and licenses: Academic/Nonprofit Terms; Industry Terms: Not Available to Industry
How to cite: pcDNA8-Flag-LARS(721-1176aa) was a gift from Jie Chen (Addgene plasmid # 139690 ; http://n2t.net/addgene:139690 ; RRID:Addgene_139690)
