>Addgene plasmid #139690 | pcDNA8-Flag-LARS(721-1176aa) | depositor partial sequence | sequence record 270342 | pcDNA8-Flag-LARS(721-1176aa) sequence 1419 bps
CCNGGGCTNTAGCGAGCTCTCTGGCTACTAGAGAACCCACTGCTTACTGGCTTATCGAAATTAATACGAC
TCACTATAGGGAGACCCAAGCTTGGGGGGCGGCCGCCATGGATTATAAAGATGATGATGATGGATCGGAT
CCCATGACAGGCAACTTCCTCACTTTGACCCAAGCTATTGACAAATTTTCAGCAGATGGAATGCGTTTGG
CTCTGGCTGATGCTGGTGACACTGTAGAAGATGCCAACTTTGTGGAAGCCATGGCAGATGCAGGTATTCT
CCGTCTGTACACCTGGGTAGAGTGGGTGAAAGAAATGGTTGCCAACTGGGACAGCCTAAGAAGTGGTCCT
GCCAGCACTTTCAATGATAGAGTTTTTGCCAGTGAATTGAATGCAGGAATTATAAAAACAGATCAAAACT
ATGAAAAGATGATGTTTAAAGAAGCTTTGAAAACAGGGTTTTTTGAGTTTCAGGCCGCAAAAGATAAGTA
CCGTGAATTGGCTGTGGAAGGGATGCACAGAGAACTTGTGTTCCGGTTTATTGAAGTTCAGACACTTCTC
CTCGCTCCATTCTGTCCACATTTGTGTGAGCACATCTGGACACTCCTGGGAAAGCCTGACTCAATTATGA
ATGCTTCATGGCCTGTGGCAGGTCCTGTTAATGAAGTTTTAATACACTCCTCACAGTATCTTATGGAAGT
AACACATGACCTTAGACTACGACTCAAGAACTATATGATGCCAGCTAAAGGGAAGAAGACTGACAAACAA
CCCCTGCAGAAGCCCTCACATTGCACCATCTATGTGGCAAAGAACTATCCACCTTGGCAACATACCACCC
TGTCTGTTCTACGTAAACACTTTTGAAGGNCCAATANCGGAAAAACTGCCTGACAACAAAGTCATTGCTA
GTGAACTAGGCNGTATGCCNGAAACTGAAGAAAATACATGAAGAAAGGTCNTGCCNTTTTGTTGCCCTGA
TTAAGGNAAATCNGGGNNNAAGATGGGGCCNCCNTATTTTTGGATTTGCAATTAGNANTTNGATGAAAAG
GGCTNTGCCTTATGGAANAANANAGNTCTATCTGACTAAATTCCCTTGAACCAAAAAANCATAAAAATTN
CAATTTTGCCCNCCCAANCCAAAAAAAAAATNCGGGGAAACNGNTGTCCCTGGNAAACCCCTTAANTTTT
TAAAAAAAAACCCGGNGGTTCCTTTTTTCNGGGAANCCCCNCCCNNCCAGGNCCCTTTCCACCAAANTTG
AACCGGNNAGGGAANATCGNTNTNCCAAANCGGNGTTTAAGAAAAAANCCGGAAATTAAACCCTTCNAAG
AAANNTGGNAATTTTNTNCCNGGNGGCCCCCCCAATTTCNTNGGGAAAAAAANCCCNAAACCCCCTTTTG
GNGGGNTTTTTAGGCACCA
